>Addgene plasmid | p4455 FLAG-hPLIC-2 Sequencing Result | analyzer sequence | sequence record 242406
GACATTGATTATTGACTAGTTATTAATAGTAATCAATTACGGGGTCATTAGTTCATAGCCCATATATGGA
GTTCCGCGTTACATAACTTACGGTAAATGGCCCGCCTGGCTGACCGCCCAACGACCCCCGCCCATTGACG
TCAATAATGACGTATGTTCCCATAGTAACGCCAATAGGGACTTTCCATTGACGTCAATGGGTGGAGTATT
TACGGTAAACTGCCCACTTGGCAGTACATCAAGTGTATCATATGCCAAGTCCGCCCCCTATTGACGTCAA
TGACGGTAAATGGCCCGCCTGGCATTATGCCCAGTACATGACCTTACGGGACTTTCCTACTTGGCAGTAC
ATCTACGTATTAGTCATCGCTATTACCATGGTGATGCGGTTTTGGCAGTACACCAATGGGCGTGGATAGC
GGTTTGACTCACGGGGATTTCCAAGTCTCCACCCCATTGACGTCAATGGGAGTTTGTTTTGGCACCAAAA
TCAACGGGACTTTCCAAAATGTCGTAATAACCCCGCCCCGTTGACGCAAATGGGCGGTAGGCGTGTACGG
TGGGAGGTCTATATAAGCAGAGCTCGTTTAGTGAACCGTCAGAATTGTTTTTATTTTTAATTTTCTTTCA
AATACTTCCATCGAATTCAGATCTGGTACCACGCGTATCGATAAGCTTATGGACTACAAGGACGACGATG
ACAAGGCTGAGAATGGCGAGAGCAGCGGCCCCCCGCGCCCCTCCCGCGGCCCTGCTGCGGCCCAAGGCTC
GGCTGCTGCCCCGGCTGAGCCTAAAATCATCAAAGTCACGGTGAAGACTCCCAAAGAGAAAGAGGAGTTC
GCGGTGCCCGAGAACAGCTCGGTTCAGCAGTTTAAGGAAGCGATTTCGAAACGCTTCAAATCCCAAACCG
ATCAGCTAGTGCTGATTTTTGCCGGAAAAATCTTAAAAGATCAAGATACCTTGATCCAGCATGGCATCCA
TGATGGGCTGACTGTTCACCTTGTCATCAAAAGCCAGAACCGACCTCAGGGCCAGTCCACGCAGCCTAGC
AATGCCGCGGGAACTAACACTACCTCGGCGTCGACTCCCAGGAGTAACTCCACACCTATTTCCACAAATA
GCAACCCGTTTGGGTTGGGGAGCCTGGGAGGACTTGCAGGCCTTAGCAGCCTGGGCTTGAGCTCGACCAA
CTTCTCTGAGCTCCAGAGCCAGATGCAGCAGCAGCTTATGGCCAGCCCTGAGATGATGATCCAAATAATG
GAAAATCCCTTTGTTCAGAGCATGCTTTCGAATCCCGATCTGATGAGGCAGCTCATTATGGCTAATCCAC
AGATGCAGCAATTGATTCAGAGAAACCCAGAAATCAGTCACCTGCTCAACAACCCAGACATAATGAGGCA
GACACTCGAAATTGCCAGGAATCCAGCCATGATGCAAGAGATGATGAGAAATCAAGACCTGGCTCTTAGC
AATCTAGAAAGCATCCCAGGTGGCTATAATGCTTTACGGCGCATGTACACTGACATTCAAGAGCCGATGC
TGAATGCCGCACAAGAGCAGTTTGGGGGTAATCCATTTGCCTCCGTGGGGAGTAGTTCCTCCTCTGGGGA
AGGTACGCAGCCTTCCCGCACAGAAAATCGCGATCCACTACCCAATCCATGGGCACCACCGCCAGCTACC
CAGAGTTCTGCAACTACCAGCACGACCACAAGCACTGGTAGTGGGTCTGGCAATAGTTCCAGCAATGCTA
CTGGGAACACCGTTGCTGCCGCTAATTATGTCGCCAGCATCTTTAGTACCCCAGGCATGCAGAGCCTGCT
GCAACAGATAACTGAAAACCCCCAGCTGATTCAGAATATGCTGTCGGCGCCCTACATGAGAAGCATGATG
CAGTCGCTGAGCCAGAATCCAGATTTGGCTGCACAGATGATGCTGAATAGCCCGCTGTTTACTGCAAATC
CTCAGCTGCAGGAGCAGATGCGGCCACAGCTCCCAGCCTTCCTGCAGCAGATGCAGAATCCAGACACACT
ATCAGCCATGTCAAACCCAAGAGCAATGCAGGCTTTAATGCAGATCCAGCAGGGGCTACAGACATTAGCC
ACTGAAGCACCTGGCCTGATTCCGAGCTTCACTCCAGGTGTGGGGGTGGGGGTGCTGGGAACCGCTATAG
GCCCTGTAGGCCCAGTCACCCCCATAGGCCCCATAGGCCCTATAGTCCCTTTTACCCCCATAGGCCCCAT
TGGGCCCATAGGACCCACTGGCCCTGCAGCCCCCCCTGGCTCCACCGGCTCTGGTGGCCCCACGGGGCCT
ACTGTGTCCAGCGCTGCACCTAGTGAAACCACGAGTCCTACATCAGAATCTGGACCCAACCAGCAGTTCA
TTCAGCAAATGGTGCAGGCCCTGGCTGGAGCAAATGCTCCACAGCTGCCGAATCCAGAAGTCAGATTTCA
GCAACAACTGGAACAGCTCAACGCAATGGGGTTCTTAAACCGTGAAGCAAACTTGCAGGCCCTAATAGCA
ACAGGAGGCGACATCAATGCAGCCATTGAAAGGCTGCTGGGCTCCCAGCCATCGTAATCACATTTCTGTA
CCTGGAAAAAAAATGTATCTTATTTTTGATAATGGCTCTTAAATCTTTAAACACACACACAAAATCGTTC
TTTACTTTCATTTTGATTCTTTTAAATCTGTCTAGTTGTAAGTCTAATATGATGCATTTTAAGATGGAGT
CCCTCCCTCCTACTTCCCTCACTCCCTTTCTCCTTTGCTTATTTTTCCTACCTTCCCTTCCTCTTGTCTC
CCCACTCCCTCCCTCTTTGTTTCCTTCCTTCCTTATTTCCTTTAGTTTCCTTCCTTAGCCGTTTTGAGTG
GTGGGAATCAATGCTGTTTCACTCAAAAGTGTTGCATGCAAACACTTCTCTTTATTCTGCATTTATTGTG
ATTTTTGGAAACAGGTATCAACCTTCACAGTTGGGTGAACAAGTGTTGTCCTACAGATGTCCAATTTATT
TGCATTTTTAAACATTAGCCTATGATAGTAATTTAATGTAGAATGAAGATATTAAAAACAGAAGCAAATT
ATTTGAAGCTCTCTAATTTGTGGTACGATATTGCTTATTGTGACTTTGGCATGTATTTTTGCTAGCAAAA
TGCTGTAAGATTTATACCATTGATCTTTTTTGCTATATTTGTATACAGTACAGTAAGCACAATTGGCACT
GTACATCTAAAAATATTACAGTAGAATCTGAGTGTAATATGTGTAACCAAAATGAGAAAGAATACAAGAA
ATGTTTCTGGAGCTAGTTATGTCTCACAATTTTGTAGAATCTTACAGCATCTTTGATAAACTTCTCAGTG
AAAATGTTGGCTAGGCAAGTTCAGTTAAAATATAGTAGAAATGTTTATCCTGGTATCTCTAAGTATACAT
TTAATTGTACAGAAAATTTACAGTGTAACATTGTGTCAACATTTGCAGATTGACTGTATATGACCTTAAT
CTTTGTGCAGCCTGAAGGATCAGTGTAGTAATGCCAGGAAAGTGCTTTTTACCTAAGACTTCCTTCTCAG
CTTCTCCCATAAAGAGACCCTAATATGCATTTTGATTTGTAATTGGAAATGTAACTTTCACTGAAAGTGT
CATGTGATGTTTGCATTACTTTTAACTGCTATGTATAAAGGAAAGTGTGTCTTTTGACTTCATCAGTTAT
TTCTCTTGTGCACAGAGAAAAATGCATTAAAAATGACTAAAAAAAATAAAAAATTAAAAAATGGAAAAAA
AAAAAAAAAAAAAAAAAAAACNNACGAAMCWAGYGCGSCCCCCCSAGTCTAGAGGATCCCGGGTGGCATC
CCTGTGACCCCTCCCCAGTGCCTCTCCTGGCCCWGKCWCKKWKNACACCAGTGCCACCCAGCCTTGTCCT
AATAAAATTAGTTTGCATCATTTTGTCTGACTAGGTGTCCTTCTATAATATTATGAGGTCTCCGAGCGTG
GGAGGGCGCAAGGTGCACGGTGGTAATACAACCCGTCCCGCAACTTGGGGGGTGGGTAACATTGTGTCAA
CATTTGCAGATKKACTGTATATGACCTTAATCTTTGTGCAGCCTGAAGGATCAGTGTAGTAATGCCAGGA
AAGTGCTTTTTACCTAAGACTTCCTTCTCAGCTTCTCCCATAAAGAGACCCTAATATGCATTTTGATTTK
TAATTGGAAATGTAACTTTCACTGAAAGTGTCATGTGATGTTTGCATTACTTTTAACTGCTATGTATAAA
GGAAAGTGTGTCTTTTGACTTCATCAGTTATTTCTCTTGTGNANAAAAAAAAAAWGAATTAAAAAAAAAA
AAAAAAAAAAAAAATAAAAAAAGGAAAAAAAAAAAAAAAAAAAAAAAAACTCGAGACTAGTGCGGCCGCT
CGAGTCTAGAGGATCCCGGGTGGCATCCCTGTGACCCCTCCCCAGTGCCTCTCCTGGCCCTGGAAGTTGC
CACTCCAGTGCCCACCAGCCTTGTCCTAATAAAATTAAGTTGCATCATTTTGTCTGACTAGGTGTCCTTC
TATAATATTATGGGGTGGAGGGGGGTGGTATGGAGCAAGGGGCAAGTTGGGAAGACAACCTGTAGGGCCT
GCGGGGTCTATTGGGAACCAAGCTGGAGTGCAGTGGCACAATCTTGGCTCACTGCAATCTCCGCCTCCTG
GGTTCAAGCGATTCTCCTGCCTCAGCCTCCCGAGTTGTTGGGATTCCAGGCATGCATGACCAGGCTCAGC
TAATTTTTGTTTTTTTGGTAGAGACGGGGTTTCACCATATTGGCCAGGCTGGTCTCCAACTCCTAATCTC
AGGTGATCTACCCACCTTGGCCTCCCAAATTGCTGGGATTACAGGCGTGAACCACTGCTCCCTTCCCTGT
CCTTCTGATTTTAAAATAACTATACCAGCAGGAGGACGTCCAGACACAGCATAGGCTACCTGGCCATGCC
CAACCGGTGGGACATTTGAGTTGCTTGCTTGGCACTGTCCTCTCATGCGTTGGGTCCACTCAGTAGATGC
CTGTTGAATTGGGTACGCGGCCAGCTTGGCTGTGGAATGTGTGTCAGTTAGGGTGTGGAAAGTCCCCAGG
CTCCCCAGCAGGCAGAAGTATGCAAAGCATGCATCTCAATTAGTCAGCAACCAGGTGTGGAAAGTCCCCA
GGCTCCCCAGCAGGCAGAAGTATGCAAAGCATGCATCTCAATTAGTCAGCAACCATAGTCCCGCCCCTAA
CTCCGCCCATCCCGCCCCTAACTCCGCCCAGTTCCGCCCATTCTCCGCCCCATGGCTGACTAATTTTTTT
TATTTATGCAGAGGCCGAGGCCGCCTCGGCCTCTGAGCTATTCCAGAAGTAGTGAGGAGGCTTTTTTGGA
GGCCTAGGCTTTTGCAAAAAGCTCCTCGAGGAACTGAAAAACCAGAAAGTTAACTGGTAAGTTTAGTCTT
TTTGTCTTTTATTTCAGGTCCCGGATCCGGTGGTGGTGCAAATCAAAGAACTGCTCCTCAGTGGATGTTG
CCTTTACTTCTAGGCCTGTACGGAAGTGTTACTTCTGCTCTAAAAGCTGCTGCAGGTCGACTCTAGGGCC
GCGTACCGAGCTCGAATTCCCTATAGTGAGTCGTATTAAATTCGTAATCATGTCATAGCTGTTTCCTGTG
TGAAATTGTTATCCGCTCACAATTCCACACAACATACGAGCCGGAAGCATAAAGTGTAAAGCCTGGGGTG
CCTAATGAGTGAGCTAACTCACATTAATTGCGTTGCGCTCACTGCCCGCTTTCCAGTCGGGAAACCTGTC
GTGCCAGCTGCATTAATGAATCGGCCAACGCGCGGGGAGAGGCGGTTTGCGTATTGGGCGCTCTTCCGCT
TCCTCGCTCACTGACTCGCTGCGCTCGGTCGTTCGGCTGCGGCGAGCGGTATCAGCTCACTCAAAGGCGG
TAATACGGTTATCCACAGAATCAGGGGATAACGCAGGAAAGAACATGTGAGCAAAAGGCCAGCAAAAGGC
CAGGAACCGTAAAAAGGCCGCGTTGCTGGCGTTTTTCCATAGGCTCCGCCCCCCTGACGAGCATCACAAA
AATCGACGCTCAAGTCAGAGGTGGCGAAACCCGACAGGACTATAAAGATACCAGGCGTTTCCCCCTGGAA
GCTCCCTCGTGCGCTCTCCTGTTCCGACCCTGCCGCTTACCGGATACCTGTCCGCCTTTCTCCCTTCGGG
AAGCGTGGCGCTTTCTCATAGCTCACGCTGTAGGTATCTCAGTTCGGTGTAGGTCGTTCGCTCCAAGCTG
GGCTGTGTGCACGAACCCCCCGTTCAGCCCGACCGCTGCGCCTTATCCGGTAACTATCGTCTTGAGTCCA
ACCCGGTAAGACACGACTTATCGCCACTGGCAGCAGCCACTGGTAACAGGATTAGCAGAGCGAGGTATGT
AGGCGGTGCTACAGAGTTCTTGAAGTGGTGGCCTAACTACGGCTACACTAGAAGAACAGTATTTGGTATC
TGCGCTCTGCTGAAGCCAGTTACCTTCGGAAAAAGAGTTGGTAGCTCTTGATCCGGCAAACAAACCACCG
CTGGTAGCGGTGGTTTTTTTGTTTGCAAGCAGCAGATTACGCGCAGAAAAAAAGGATCTCAAGAAGATCC
TTTGATCTTTTCTACGGGGTCTGACGCTCAGTGGAACGAAAACTCACGTTAAGGGATTTTGGTCATGAGA
TTATCAAAAAGGATCTTCACCTAGATCCTTTTAAATTAAAAATGAAGTTTTAAATCAATCTAAAGTATAT
ATGAGTAAACTTGGTCTGACAGTTACCAATGCTTAATCAGTGAGGCACCTATCTCAGCGATCTGTCTATT
TCGTTCATCCATAGTTGCCTGACTCCCCGTCGTGTAGATAACTACGATACGGGAGGGCTTACCATCTGGC
CCCAGTGCTGCAATGATACCGCGAGACCCACGCTCACCGGCTCCAGATTTATCAGCAATAAACCAGCCAG
CCGGAAGGGCCGAGCGCAGAAGTGGTCCTGCAACTTTATCCGCCTCCATCCAGTCTATTAATTGTTGCCG
GGAAGCTAGAGTAAGTAGTTCGCCAGTTAATAGTTTGCGCAACGTTGTTGCCATTGCTACAGGCATCGTG
GTGTCACGCTCGTCGTTTGGTATGGCTTCATTCAGCTCCGGTTCCCAACGATCAAGGCGAGTTACATGAT
CCCCCATGTTGTGCAAAAAAGCGGTTAGCTCCTTCGGTCCTCCGATCGTTGTCAGAAGTAAGTTGGCCGC
AGTGTTATCACTCATGGTTATGGCAGCACTGCATAATTCTCTTACTGTCATGCCATCCGTAAGATGCTTT
TCTGTGACTGGTGAGTACTCAACCAAGTCATTCTGAGAATAGTGTATGCGGCGACCGAGTTGCTCTTGCC
CGGCGTCAATACGGGATAATACCGCGCCACATAGCAGAACTTTAAAAGTGCTCATCATTGGAAAACGTTC
TTCGGGGCGAAAACTCTCAAGGATCTTACCGCTGTTGAGATCCAGTTCGATGTAACCCACTCGTGCACCC
AACTGATCTTCAGCATCTTTTACTTTCACCAGCGTTTCTGGGTGAGCAAAAACAGGAAGGCAAAATGCCG
CAAAAAAGGGAATAAGGGCGACACGGAAATGTTGAATACTCATACTCTTCCTTTTTCAATATTATTGAAG
CATTTATCAGGGTTATTGTCTCATGAGCGGATACATATTTGAATGTATTTAGAAAAATAAACAAATAGGG
GTTCCGCGCACATTTCCCCGAAAAGTGCCACCTG
[124 nt withheld, positions 7805-7928]
C
[91 nt withheld, positions 7930-8020]
A
[49 nt withheld, positions 8022-8070]
CCTTTGACGTTGGAGTCCACGTTCTTT
[37 nt withheld, positions 8098-8134]
ACCCTATCTCGGTCTATTCTTTTGATTTATAAGGGATTTTGCCGATTTCGGCCTATTGGTTAAAAAATGA
GCTGATTTAACAAAAATTTAACGCGAATTTTAACAAAATATTAACGCTTACAATTTCCATTCGCCATTCA
GGCTGCGCAACTGTTGGGAAGGGCGATCGGTGCGGGCCTCTTCGCTATTACGCCAGCTGGCGAAAGGGGG
ATGTGCTGCAAGGCGATTAAGTTGGGTAACGCCAGGGTTTTCCCAGTCACGACGTTGTAAAACGACGGCC
AGTGCCAAGCTGATCTATACATTGAATCAATATTGGCAATTAGCCATATTAGTCATTGGTTATATAGCAT
AAATCAATATTGGCTATTGGCCATTGCATACGTTGTATCTATATCATAATATGTACATTTATATTGGCTC
ATGTCCAATATGACCGCCATGTT
Features (pLannotate 1.2.2; 19 found; start..end, strand, type, name):
      1..380     +  enhancer       CMV enhancer: human cytomegalovirus immediate early enhancer
    382..581     +  promoter       CMV promoter: human cytomegalovirus (CMV) immediate early promoter
    685..705     +  CDS            FLAG (fragment): FLAG® epitope tag, followed by an enterokinase cleavage site
    706..2574    +  CDS            UBQLN2: UBQL2_HUMAN - Also known as N4BP4, PLIC2. Experimental evidence at protein level: Swiss-Prot protein existence level 1. Plays an important role in the regulation of different protein degradation mechanisms and pathways including ubiquitin- proteasome system (UPS), autophagy and the endoplasmic reticulum- associated protein degradation (ERAD) pathway. Mediates the proteasomal targeting of misfolded or accumulated proteins for degradation by binding (via UBA domain) to their polyubiquitin chains and by interacting (via ubiquitin-like domain) with the subunits of the proteasome (PubMed:10983987).
   4428..5050    +  polyA_signal   hGH poly(A) signal: human growth hormone polyadenylation signal
   5079..5408    +  promoter       SV40 promoter: SV40 enhancer and early promoter
   5447..5543    +  intron         SV40 intron: modified SV40 intron with splice donor and acceptor sites
   5580..5596    -  misc_feature   MCS (fragment): pUC18/19 multiple cloning site
   5603..5619    -  misc_feature   MCS (fragment): pUC18/19 multiple cloning site
   5620..5638    -  promoter       T7 promoter: promoter for bacteriophage T7 RNA polymerase
   5676..5692    -  protein_bind   lac operator: The lac repressor binds to the lac operator to inhibit transcription in E. coli. This inhibition can be relieved by adding lactose or isopropyl-β-D-thiogalactopyranoside (IPTG). lac repressor encoded by lacI
   5700..5730    -  promoter       lac promoter: promoter for the E. coli lac operon
   5745..5766    -  protein_bind   CAP binding site: CAP binding activates transcription in the presence of cAMP. E. coli catabolite activator protein
   5779..5871    -  CDS            lacI (fragment): lac repressor; lacI; The lac repressor binds to the lac operator to inhibit transcription in E. coli. This inhibition can be relieved by adding lactose or isopropyl-β-D-thiogalactopyranoside (IPTG).
   6054..6642    -  rep_origin     ori: high-copy-number ColE1/pMB1/pBR322/pUC origin of replication
   6813..7673    -  CDS            AmpR: β-lactamase; bla; confers resistance to ampicillin, carbenicillin, and related antibiotics
   7674..7778    -  promoter       AmpR promoter: bla
   7805..8233    +  rep_origin     f1 ori (sequence partly withheld): f1 bacteriophage origin of replication; arrow indicates direction of (+) strand synthesis
   8264..8418    -  CDS            lacZα (fragment): LacZα fragment of β-galactosidase; lacZ fragment
